>Addgene plasmid #25538 | PKM2 | depositor partial sequence | sequence record 11942 | Author sequence
AAGCCCCATAGTGAAGCCGGGACTGCCTTCATTCAGACCCAGCAGCTGCACGCAGCCATGGCTGACACAT
TCCTGGAGCACATGTGCCGCCTGGACATTGATTCACCACCCATCACAGCCCGGAACACTGGCATCATCTG
TACCATTGGCCCAGCTTCCCGATCAGTGGAGACGTTGAAGGAGATGATTAAGTCTGGAATGAATGTGGCT
CGTCTGAACTTCTCTCATGGAACTCATGAGTACCATGCGGAGACCATCAAGAATGTGCGCACAGCCACGG
AAAGCTTTGCTTCTGACCCCATCCTCTACCGGCCCGTTGCTGTGGCTCTAGACACTAAAGGACCTGAGAT
CCGAACTGGGCTCATCAAGGGCAGCGGCACTGCAGAGGTGGAGCTGAAGAAGGGAGCCACTCTCAAAATC
ACGCTGGATAACGCCTACATGGAAAAGTGTGACGAGAACATCCTGTGGCTGGACTACAAGAACATCTGCA
AGGTGGTGGAAGTGGGCAGCAAGATCTACGTGGATGATGGGCTTATTTCTCTCCAGGTGAAGCAGAAAGG
TGCCGACTTCCTGGTGACGGAGGTGGAAAATGGTGGCTCCTTGGGCAGCAAGAAGGGTGTGAACCTTCCT
GGGGCTGCTGTGGACTTGCCTGCTGTGTCGGAGAAGGACATCCAGGATCTGAAGTTTGGGGTCGAGCAGG
ATGTTGATATGGTGTTTGCGTCATTCATCCGCAAGGCATCTGATGTCCATGAAGTTAGGAAGGTCCTGGG
AGAGAAGGGAAAGAACATCAAGATTATCAGCAAAATCGAGAATCATGAGGGGGTTCGGAGGTTTGATGAA
ATCCTGGAGGCCAGTGATGGGATCATGGTGGCTCGTGGTGATCTAGGCATTGAGATTCCTGCAGAGAAGG
TCTTCCTTGCTCAGAAGATGATGATTGGACGGTGCAACCGAGCTGGGAAGCCTGTCATCTGTGCTACTCA
GATGCTGGAGAGCATGATCAAGAAGCCCCGCCCCACTCGGGCTGAAGGCAGTGATGTGGCCAATGCAGTC
CTGGATGGAGCCGACTGCATCATGCTGTCTGGAGAAACAGCCAAAGGGGACTATCCTCTGGAGGCTGTGC
GCATGCAGCACCTGATTGCCCGTGAGGCAGAGGCTGCCATCTACCACTTGCAATTATTTGAGGAACTCCG
CCGCCTGGCGCCCATTACCAGCGACCCCACAGAAGCCACCGCCGTGGGTGCCGTGGAGGCCTCCTTCAAG
TGCTGCAGTGGGGCCATAATCGTCCTCACCAAGTCTGGCAGGTCTGCTCACCAGGTGGCCAGATACCGCC
CACGTGCCCCCATCATTGCTGTGACCCGGAATCCCCAGACAGCTCGTCAGGCCCACCTGTACCGTGGCAT
CTTCCCTGTGCTGTGCAAGGACCCAGTCCAGGAGGCCTGGGCTGAGGACGTGGACCTCCGGGTGAACTTT
GCCATGAATGTTGGCAAGGCCCGAGGCTTCTTCAAGAAGGGAGATGTGGTCATTGTGCTGACCGGATGGC
GCCCTGGCTCCGGCTTCACCAACACCATGCGTGTTGTTCCTGTGCCG
