>Addgene plasmid #25538 | PKM2 | addgene partial sequence | sequence record 31521 | 25538 with T7
AATTCCCTCTGAATATTTTGTTTACTTTAAGAAGGAGATATACCATGGGCAGCAGCCATCATCATCATCA
TCACAGCAGCGGCCTGGTTCCGCGTGGTAGTAAGCCCCATAGTGAAGCCGGGACTGCCTTCATTCAGACC
CAGCAGCTGCACGCAGCCATGGCTGACACATTCCTGGAGCACATGTGCCGCCTGGACATTGATTCACCAC
CCATCACAGCCCGGAACACTGGCATCATCTGTACCATTGGCCCAGCTTCCCGATCAGTGGAGACGTTGAA
GGAGATGATTAAGTCTGGAATGAATGTGGCTCGTCTGAACTTCTCTCATGGAACTCATGAGTACCATGCG
GAGACCATCAAGAATGTGCGCACAGCCACGGAAAGCTTTGCTTCTGACCCCATCCTCTACCGGCCCGTTG
CTGTGGCTCTAGACACTAAAGGACCTGAGATCCGAACTGGGCTCATCAAGGGCAGCGGCACTGCAGAGGT
GGAGCTGAAGAAGGGAGCCACTCTCAAAATCACGCTGGATAACGCCTACATGGAAAAGTGTGACGAGAAC
ATCCTGTGGCTGGACTACAAGAACATCTGCAAGGTGGTGGAAGTGGGCAGCAAGATCTACGTGGATGATG
GGCTTATTTCTCTCCAGGTGAAGCAGAAAGGTGCCGACTTCCTGGTGACGGAGGTGGAAAATGGTGGCTC
CTTGGGCAGCAAGAAGGGTGTGAACCTTCCTGGGGCTGCTGTGGACTTGCCTGCTGTGTCGGAGAAGGAC
ATCCAGGATCTGAAGTTTGGGGTCGAGCAGGATGTTGATATGGTGTTTGCGTCATTCATCCGCAAGGCAT
CTGATGTCCATGAAGTTAGGAAGGTCCT
