[The description below was written by a language model from this plasmid's Addgene catalogue record.]
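Description:
PKM2 is a bacterial expression plasmid carrying human pyruvate kinase (PKM, M2 isoform; also known by aliases such as PK3, OIP3, CTHBP and THBP1) in the pET28a-LIC backbone, a ligation-independent-cloning derivative of the pET28a vector produced by a structural genomics group. The backbone is listed at 7328 bp without insert and the insert at 1587 bp. The plasmid is selected with kanamycin and is recorded as low copy; it is maintained in a standard cloning strain (DH5alpha), which is used for propagation rather than for protein production.

The insert is fused to an N-terminal His tag, allowing purification of the recombinant protein by immobilised metal affinity chromatography. The record does not explicitly name the promoter, but the listed sequencing primers (T7 forward and T7 terminator) are consistent with the usual pET arrangement, in which the coding sequence lies between a T7 promoter and T7 terminator and is expressed in an E. coli host that supplies T7 RNA polymerase. No feature table is provided, so other backbone elements, such as the origin of replication, any repressor gene or a protease cleavage site after the tag, cannot be confirmed from the record.

The stated purpose is bacterial expression of the protein for structure determination, and the depositor links the construct to a deposited crystal structure of human pyruvate kinase. The record cautions that the insert may not be the full open reading frame, as is common for constructs whose boundaries were optimised for crystallisation, so users needing the full-length protein should check the boundaries.
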