Addgene plasmid #25538: PKM2
Purpose: Bacterial expression for structure determination; may not be full ORF
Depositing lab: Cheryl Arrowsmith. Depositing organization: University of Toronto.
Backbone
  Vector backbone: pET28a-LIC
  Backbone manufacturer: SGC
  Backbone size w/o insert (bp): 7328
  Vector type: Bacterial Expression
Growth in bacteria
  Bacterial resistance: Kanamycin, 50 μg/mL
  Growth temperature: 37°C
  Growth strain: DH5alpha
  Copy number: Low Copy
Gene/Insert
  Gene/Insert name: PKM2 (alt names: PDB: 1ZJH; Pyruvate Kinase; CTHBP, MGC3932, OIP3, PK3, PKM, TCB, THBP1)
  Species: H. sapiens (human)
  Insert size (bp): 1587
  Entrez Gene: PKM (a.k.a. CTHBP, HEL-S-30, OIP3, PK3, PKM2, TCB, THBP1, p58)
  Tag / fusion protein: His (N terminal on insert)
  Cloning method: Restriction Enzyme
  Sequencing primers: 5′ T7; 3′ T7-term
Terms and licenses: Academic/Nonprofit Terms; Industry Terms: Not Available to Industry
Depositor comments: PDB: 1ZJH http://www.thesgc.org/structures/1ZJH/
How to cite: PKM2 was a gift from Cheryl Arrowsmith (Addgene plasmid # 25538 ; http://n2t.net/addgene:25538 ; RRID:Addgene_25538)
